>Addgene plasmid #125184 | pVP2del30 | addgene full sequence | sequence record 244956 | Addgene NGS Result
AACTGTTGGGAAGGGCGATCGGTGCGGGCCTCTTCGCTATTACGCCAGCTGGCGAAAGGGGGATGTGCTG
CAAGGCGATTAAGTTGGGTAACGCCAGGGTTTTCCCAGTCACGACGTTGTAAAACGACGGCCAGTGAGCG
CGCGTAATACGACTCACTATAGGGCGAATTGGGTACCGGGCCCCCCCTCGAGGTCGACGGTATCGATAAG
CTTGATATCGAATTCCTGCAGCCCGGGGGATCCACTAGTTCTAGAGCATGGAAACTAGATAAGAAAGAAA
TACGCAGAGACCAAAGTTCAACTGAAACGAATTAAACGGTTTATTGATTAACAAGCAATTACAGATTACG
AGTCAGGTATCTGGTGCCAATGGGGCGAGGCTCTGAATACACGCCATTAGTGTCCACAGTAAAGTCCACA
TTAACAGACTTGTTGTAGTTGGAAGTGTACTGAATTTCGGGATTCCAGCGTTTGCTGTTTTCCTTCTGCA
GCTCCCACTCGATCTCCACGCTGACCTGTCCCGTGGAGTACTGTGTGATGAAGGAAGCAAACTTTGCCGC
ACTGAAGGTGGTCGAAGGATTCGCAGGTACCGGGGTGTTCTTGATGAGAATCTGTGGAGGAGGGTGTTTA
AGTCCGAATCCACCCATGAGGGGAGAGGGGTGAAAATGTCCGTCCGTGTGTGGAATCTTTGCCCAGATGG
GCCCCTGAAGGTACACATCTCTGTCCTGCCAGACCATGCCTGGAAGAACGCCTTGTGTGTTGACATCTGC
GGTAGCTGCTTGTCTGTTGCCTCTCTGGAGGTTGGTAGATACAGAACCATACTGCTCCGTAGCCACGGGA
TTGGTTGTCCTGATTTCCTCTTCGTCTGTAATCATGACCTTTTCAATGTCCACATTTGTTTTCTCTGAGC
CTTGCTTCCCAAAGATGAGAACCCCGCTCTGAGGAAAAAACTTTTCTTCATCGTCCTTGTGGCTTGCCAT
GGCCGGGCCCGGATTCACCAGAGAGTCTCTGCCATTGAGGTGGTACTTGGTAGCTCCAGTCCACGAGTAT
TCACTGTTGTTGTTATCCGCAGATGTCTTTGATACTCGCTGCTGGCGGTAACAGGGTCCAGGAAGCCAGT
TCCTAGACTGGTCCCGAATGTCACTCGCTCCGGCCTGAGAAAACTGAAGCCTTGACTGCGTGGTGGTTCC
ACTTGGAGTGTTTGTTCTGCTCAAGTAATACAGGTACTGGTCGATGAGAGGATTCATGAGACGGTCCAGA
CTCTGGCTGTGAGCGTAGCTGCTGTGGAAAGGAACGTCCTCAAAAGTGTAGCTGAAGGTAAAGTTGTTTC
CGGTACGCAGCATCTGAGAAGGAAAGTACTCCAGGCAGTAAAATGAAGAGCGTCCTACTGCCTGACTCCC
GTTGTTCAGGGTGAGGTATCCATACTGTGGCACCATGAAGACGTCTGCTGGGAACGGCGGGAGGCATCCT
TGATGCGCCGAGCCGAGGACGTACGGGAGCTGGTACTCCGAGTCAGTAAACACCTGAACCGTGCTGGTAA
GGTTATTGGCAATCGTCGTCGTACCGTCATTCTGCGTGACCTCTTTGACTTGAATGTTAAAGAGCTTGAA
GTTGAGTCTCTTGGGTCGGAATCCCCAGTTGTTGTTGATGAGTCTTTGCCAGTCACGTGGTGAAAAGTGG
CAGTGGAATCTGTTGAAGTCAAAATACCCCCAAGGGGTGCTGTAGCCAAAGTAGTGATTGTCGTTCGAGG
CTCCTGATTGGCTGGAAATTTGTTTGTAGAGGTGGTTGTTGTAGGTGGGCAGGGCCCAGGTTCGGGTGCT
GGTGGTGATGACTCTGTCGCCCAGCCATGTGGAATCGCAATGCCAATTTCCCGAGGAATTACCCACTCCG
TCGGCGCCCTCGTTATTGTCTGCCAGTGGTGCGCCACTGCCTGTAGCCAGCGTATTAGTTCCCAGACCAG
AGGGGGCTGCTGGTGGCTGTCCGAGAGGCTGGGGGTCAGGTACTGAGTCTGCGTCTCCAGTCTGACCAAA
ATTCAATCTTTTGTGGTGGTGGTGGTGGTGCATTCTTGCAGGCTGCTGGCCCGCCTTTCCGGTTCCCGAG
GAGGAGTCTGGCTCCACAGGAGAGTGCTCTACCGGCCTCTTTTTTCCCGGAGCCGCCTTAACAGGTTCCT
CAACCAGGCCCAGAGGTTCAAGAACCCTCTTTTTCGCCTGGAAGACTGCTCGTCCGAGGTTGCCCCCAAA
AGACGTATCTTCTTTAAGGCGCTCCTGAAACTCCGCGTCGGCGTGGTTGTACTTGAGGTACGGGTTGTCT
CCGCTGTCGAGCTGCCGGTCGTAGGCTTTGTCGTGCTCGAGGGCCGCGGCGTCTGCCTCGTTGACCGGCT
CTCCCTTGTCGAGTCCGTTGAAGGGTCCGAGGTACTTGTACCCAGGAAGCACAAGACCCCTGCTGTCGTC
CTTATGCCGCTCTGCGGGCTTTGGTGGTGGTGGGCCAGGTTTGAGCTTCCACCACTGTCTTATTCCTTCA
GAGAGAGTGTCCTCGAGCCAATCTGGAAGATAACCATCGGCAGCCAGACCTGATTTAAATCATTTATTGT
TCAAAGATGCAGTCATCCAAATCCACATTGACCAGATCGCAGGCAGTGCAAGCGTCTGGCACCTTTCCCA
TGATATGATGAATGTAGCACAGTTTCTGATACGCCTTTTTGACGACAGAAACGGGTTGAGATTCTGACAC
GGGAAAGCACTCTAAACAGTCTTTCTGTCCGTGAGTGAAGCAGATATTTGAATTCTGATTCATTCTCTCG
CATTGTCTGCAGGGAAACAGCATCAGATTCATGCCCACGTGACGAGAACATTTGTTTTGGTACCTGTCTG
CGTAGTTGATCGAAGCTTCCGCGTCTGACGTCGATGGCTGCGCAACTGACTCGCGCACCCGTTTGGGCTC
ACTTATATCTGCGTCACTGGGGGCGGGTCTTTTCTTGGCTCCACCCTTTTTGACGTAGAATTCATGCTCC
ACCTCAACCACGTGATCCTTTGCCCACCGGAAAAAGTCTTTGACTTCCTGCTTGGTGACCTTCCCAAAGT
CATGATCCAGACGGCGGGTGAGTTCAAATTTGAACATCCGGTCTTGCAACGGCTGCTGGTGTTCGAAGGT
CGTTGAGTTCCCGTCAATCACGGCGCACATGTTGGTGTTGGAGGTGACGATCACGGGAGTCGGGTCTATC
TGGGCCGAGGACTTGCATTTCTGGTCCACGCGCACCTTGCTTCCTCCGAGAATGGCTTTGGCCGACTCCA
CGACCTTGGCGGTCATCTTCCCCTCCTCCCACCAGATCACCATCTTGTCGACACAGTCGTTGAAGGGAAA
GTTCTCATTGGTCCAGTTTACGCACCCGTAGAAGGGCACAGTGTGGGCTATGGCCTCCGCGATGTTGGTC
TTCCCGGTAGTTGCAGGCCCAAACAGCCAGATGGTGTTCCTCTTGCCGAACTTTTTCGTGGCCCATCCCA
GAAAGACGGAAGCCGCATATTGGGGATCGTACCCGTTTAGTTCCAAAATTTTATAAATCCGATTGCTGGA
AATGTCCTCCACGGGCTGCTGGCCCACCAGGTAGTCGGGGGCGGTTTTAGTCAGGCTCATAATCTTTCCC
GCATTGTCCAAGGCAGCCTTGATTTGGGACCGCGAGTTGGAGGCCGCATTGAAGGAGATGTATGAGGCCT
GGTCCTCCTGGATCCACTGCTTCTCCGAGGTAATCCCCTTGTCCACGAGCCACCCGACCAGCTCCATGTA
CCTGGCTGAAGTTTTTGATCTGATCACCGGCGCATCAGAATTGGGATTCTGATTCTCTTTGTTCTGCTCC
TGCGTCTGCGACACGTGCGTCAGATGCTGCGCCACCAACCGTTTACGCTCCGTGAGATTCAAACAGGCGC
TTAAATACTGTTCCATATTAGTCCACGCCCACTGGAGCTCAGGCTGGGTTTTGGGGAGCAAGTAATTGGG
GATGTAGCACTCATCCACCACCTTGTTCCCGCCTCCGGCGCCATTTCTGGTCTTTGTGACCGCGAACCAG
TTTGGCAAAGTCGGCTCGATCCCGCGGTAAATTCTCTGAATCAGTTTTTCGCGAATCTGACTCAGGAAAC
GTCCCAAAACCATGGATTTCACCCCGGTGGTTTCCACGAGCACGTGCATGTGGAAGTAGCTCTCTCCCTT
CTCAAATTGCACAAAGAAAAGGGCCTCCGGGGCCTTACTCACACGGCGCCATTCCGTCAGAAAGTCGCGC
TGCAGCTTCTCGGCCACGGTCAGGGGTGCCTGCTCAATCAGATTCAGATCCATGTCAGAATCTGGCGGCA
ACTCCCATTCCTTCTCGGCCACCCAGTTCACAAAGCTGTCAGAAATGCCGGGCAGATGCTCGTCAAGGTC
GCTGGGGACCTTAATCACAATCTCGTAAAACCCCGGCATGGCGGCTGCGCGTTCAAACCTCCCGCTTCAA
AATGGAGACCCTGCGTGCTCACTCGGGCTTAAATACCCAGCGTGACCACATGGTGTCGCAAAATGTCGCA
AAACACTCACGTGACCTCTAATACAGGACCTCTAGAGCGGCCCAGCTTTTGTTCCCTTTAGTGAGGGTTA
ATTGCGCGCTTGGCGTAATCATGGTCATAGCTGTTTCCTGTGTGAAATTGTTATCCGCTCACAATTCCAC
ACAACATACGAGCCGGAAGCATAAAGTGTAAAGCCTGGGGTGCCTAATGAGTGAGCTAACTCACATTAAT
TGCGTTGCGCTCACTGCCCGCTTTCCAGTCGGGAAACCTGTCGTGCCAGCTGCATTAATGAATCGGCCAA
CGCGCGGGGAGAGGCGGTTTGCGTATTGGGCGCTCTTCCGCTTCCTCGCTCACTGACTCGCTGCGCTCGG
TCGTTCGGCTGCGGCGAGCGGTATCAGCTCACTCAAAGGCGGTAATACGGTTATCCACAGAATCAGGGGA
TAACGCAGGAAAGAACATGTGAGCAAAAGGCCAGCAAAAGGCCAGGAACCGTAAAAAGGCCGCGTTGCTG
GCGTTTTTCCATAGGCTCCGCCCCCCTGACGAGCATCACAAAAATCGACGCTCAAGTCAGAGGTGGCGAA
ACCCGACAGGACTATAAAGATACCAGGCGTTTCCCCCTGGAAGCTCCCTCGTGCGCTCTCCTGTTCCGAC
CCTGCCGCTTACCGGATACCTGTCCGCCTTTCTCCCTTCGGGAAGCGTGGCGCTTTCTCATAGCTCACGC
TGTAGGTATCTCAGTTCGGTGTAGGTCGTTCGCTCCAAGCTGGGCTGTGTGCACGAACCCCCCGTTCAGC
CCGACCGCTGCGCCTTATCCGGTAACTATCGTCTTGAGTCCAACCCGGTAAGACACGACTTATCGCCACT
GGCAGCAGCCACTGGTAACAGGATTAGCAGAGCGAGGTATGTAGGCGGTGCTACAGAGTTCTTGAAGTGG
TGGCCTAACTACGGCTACACTAGAAGAACAGTATTTGGTATCTGCGCTCTGCTGAAGCCAGTTACCTTCG
GAAAAAGAGTTGGTAGCTCTTGATCCGGCAAACAAACCACCGCTGGTAGCGGTGGTTTTTTTGTTTGCAA
GCAGCAGATTACGCGCAGAAAAAAAGGATCTCAAGAAGATCCTTTGATCTTTTCTACGGGGTCTGACGCT
CAGTGGAACGAAAACTCACGTTAAGGGATTTTGGTCATGAGATTATCAAAAAGGATCTTCACCTAGATCC
TTTTAAATTAAAAATGAAGTTTTAAATCAATCTAAAGTATATATGAGTAAACTTGGTCTGACAGTTACCA
ATGCTTAATCAGTGAGGCACCTATCTCAGCGATCTGTCTATTTCGTTCATCCATAGTTGCCTGACTCCCC
GTCGTGTAGATAACTACGATACGGGAGGGCTTACCATCTGGCCCCAGTGCTGCAATGATACCGCGAGACC
CACGCTCACCGGCTCCAGATTTATCAGCAATAAACCAGCCAGCCGGAAGGGCCGAGCGCAGAAGTGGTCC
TGCAACTTTATCCGCCTCCATCCAGTCTATTAATTGTTGCCGGGAAGCTAGAGTAAGTAGTTCGCCAGTT
AATAGTTTGCGCAACGTTGTTGCCATTGCTACAGGCATCGTGGTGTCACGCTCGTCGTTTGGTATGGCTT
CATTCAGCTCCGGTTCCCAACGATCAAGGCGAGTTACATGATCCCCCATGTTGTGCAAAAAAGCGGTTAG
CTCCTTCGGTCCTCCGATCGTTGTCAGAAGTAAGTTGGCCGCAGTGTTATCACTCATGGTTATGGCAGCA
CTGCATAATTCTCTTACTGTCATGCCATCCGTAAGATGCTTTTCTGTGACTGGTGAGTACTCAACCAAGT
CATTCTGAGAATAGTGTATGCGGCGACCGAGTTGCTCTTGCCCGGCGTCAATACGGGATAATACCGCGCC
ACATAGCAGAACTTTAAAAGTGCTCATCATTGGAAAACGTTCTTCGGGGCGAAAACTCTCAAGGATCTTA
CCGCTGTTGAGATCCAGTTCGATGTAACCCACTCGTGCACCCAACTGATCTTCAGCATCTTTTACTTTCA
CCAGCGTTTCTGGGTGAGCAAAAACAGGAAGGCAAAATGCCGCAAAAAAGGGAATAAGGGCGACACGGAA
ATGTTGAATACTCATACTCTTCCTTTTTCAATATTATTGAAGCATTTATCAGGGTTATTGTCTCATGAGC
GGATACATATTTGAATGTATTTAGAAAAATAAACAAATAGGGGTTCCGCGCACATTTCCCCGAAAAGTGC
CACCTG
[124 nt withheld, positions 6797-6920]
C
[91 nt withheld, positions 6922-7012]
A
[49 nt withheld, positions 7014-7062]
CCTTTGACGTTGGAGTCCACGTTCTTT
[37 nt withheld, positions 7090-7126]
ACCCTATCTCGGTCTATTCTTTTGATTTATAAGGGATTTTGCCGATTTCGGCCTATTGGTTAAAAAAATG
AGCTGATTTAACAAAAATTTAACGCGAATTTTAACAAAATATTAACGCTTACAATTTCCATTCGCCATTC
AGGCTGCGC
Features (pLannotate 1.2.2; 14 found; start..end, strand, type, name):
    145..163     +  promoter       T7 promoter: promoter for bacteriophage T7 RNA polymerase
    172..257     -  misc_feature   MCS (fragment): pBluescript multiple cloning site
    342..2567    -  CDS            VP1: CAPSD_AAV2S - Experimental evidence at protein level: Swiss-Prot protein existence level 1. Capsid protein self-assembles to form an icosahedral capsid with a T=1 symmetry, about 22 nm in diameter, and consisting of 60 copies of three size variants of the capsid protein VP1, VP2 and VP3 which differ in their N-terminus. The capsid encapsulates the genomic ssDNA. Binds to host cell heparan sulfate and uses host ITGA5-ITGB1 as coreceptor on the cell surface to provide virion attachment to target cell. This attachment induces virion internalization predominantly through clathrin-dependent endocyt
   2587..3777    -  CDS            Rep52: REP52_AAV2S - Experimental evidence at protein level: Swiss-Prot protein existence level 1. Plays a critical role during packaging of viral DNA into empty capsids, where they are thought to be part of the packaging motor complex. The single stranded genomic DNA is packaged in a 3' to 5' direction and requires the association between viral DNA and Rep40. Regulates host PKA activity by interacting with host PRKX as a mechanism to interfere with helper virus propagation and to promote its own replication. From Adeno-associated virus 2 (isolate Srivastava/1982) (AAV-2).
   4605..4623    -  promoter       T3 promoter: promoter for bacteriophage T3 RNA polymerase
   4668..4684    -  protein_bind   lac operator: The lac repressor binds to the lac operator to inhibit transcription in E. coli. This inhibition can be relieved by adding lactose or isopropyl-β-D-thiogalactopyranoside (IPTG). lac repressor encoded by lacI
   4692..4722    -  promoter       lac promoter: promoter for the E. coli lac operon
   4737..4758    -  protein_bind   CAP binding site: CAP binding activates transcription in the presence of cAMP. E. coli catabolite activator protein
   4771..4863    -  CDS            lacI (fragment): lac repressor; lacI; The lac repressor binds to the lac operator to inhibit transcription in E. coli. This inhibition can be relieved by adding lactose or isopropyl-β-D-thiogalactopyranoside (IPTG).
   5046..5634    -  rep_origin     ori: high-copy-number ColE1/pMB1/pBR322/pUC origin of replication
   5805..6665    -  CDS            AmpR: β-lactamase; bla; confers resistance to ampicillin, carbenicillin, and related antibiotics
   6666..6770    -  promoter       AmpR promoter: bla
   6797..7155    +  rep_origin     f1 ori (sequence partly withheld): f1 bacteriophage origin of replication; arrow indicates direction of (+) strand synthesis
   7257..137     -  CDS            lacZα (fragment) (across the origin): LacZα fragment of β-galactosidase; lacZ fragment
