[The description below was written by a language model from this plasmid's Addgene catalogue record and pLannotate feature annotations shown in this document.]
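Description:
pVP2del30 is a mammalian expression plasmid built on pXX2, an AAV2 rep/cap helper construct carried in a pBluescript-type cloning backbone. In bacteria it is maintained through a high-copy ColE1/pUC origin and selected with ampicillin via the β-lactamase gene. The backbone also retains an f1 phage origin, flanking T7 and T3 promoters, and remnants of the lac promoter/operator, lacZα and the multiple cloning site. The catalogue lists the vector at about 8000 bp, whereas the sequenced record behind the feature table is 7,275 nt, so the stated size appears to be approximate.

The payload is the AAV2 rep–cap region. The annotation detects the capsid open reading frame (matched to VP1) and, directly upstream on the same strand, a Rep52-matching coding region. According to the record, the native start codons for VP1, VP2 and VP3 have all been knocked out. A new start codon followed by an 18 bp hexahistidine tag was then inserted at position 2637. As a result, the only capsid product made is VP2del30, an N-terminally truncated, His-tagged derivative of VP2. The VP1 annotation therefore reflects sequence similarity rather than expression of full-length VP1. The record does not name the promoter driving the capsid mutant, and no mammalian promoter is annotated.

The construct lacks ITRs and, with VP1 and VP3 disabled, would not by itself supply a complete capsid. It presumably serves to contribute the truncated VP2 subunit alongside plasmids providing the other capsid proteins. The associated work concerns reprogramming the activatable peptide display function of AAV nanoparticles.
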