Addgene plasmid #125184: pVP2del30
Purpose: Expresses the VP2del30 truncation mutant protein derived from AAV2 VP2
Depositing lab: Junghae Suh. Depositing organization: Rice University. Publication: Reprogramming the Activatable Peptide Display Function of Adeno-Associated Virus Nanoparticles. Thadani NN, Dempsey C, Zhao J, Vasquez SM, Suh J. ACS Nano. 2018 Feb 27;12(2):1445-1454. doi: 10.1021/acsnano.7b07804. Epub 2017 Dec 26. PubMed 29278489.
Backbone
  Vector backbone: pXX2
  Backbone size w/o insert (bp): 8000
  Total vector size (bp): 8000
  Modifications to backbone: Knocked out all cap gene start codons for VP1, VP2 and VP3
  Vector type: Mammalian Expression
Growth in bacteria
  Bacterial resistance: Ampicillin, 100 μg/mL
  Growth temperature: 37°C
  Growth strain: DH5alpha
  Copy number: Unknown
Gene/Insert
  Gene/Insert name: hexahistidine tag
  Insert size (bp): 18
  Mutation: Inserted start codon and hexahistidine tag at 2637
  Cloning method: Unknown
  Sequencing primers: 5′ GCG TAT CAG AAA CTG TGC TAC
Terms and licenses: Academic/Nonprofit Terms; Industry Terms: Not Available to Industry
How to cite: pVP2del30 was a gift from Junghae Suh (Addgene plasmid # 125184 ; http://n2t.net/addgene:125184 ; RRID:Addgene_125184)
